Addgene plasmid #169376: pmCellFree_KA1_SARS-COV-2 _NSP1
Purpose: Cell-free/mammalian expression vector for SARS-COV-2 virus NSP1 with N-term eGFP
Depositing lab: Kirill Alexandrov.
Backbone
  Vector backbone: pmCellFree_KA1
  Vector type: Cell-free expression vector
Growth in bacteria
  Bacterial resistance: Ampicillin, 100 μg/mL
  Growth temperature: 37°C
  Growth strain: DH5alpha
  Copy number: High Copy
Gene/Insert
  Gene/Insert name: SARS-COV-2 _NSP1
  Species: SARS-Cov2
  Mutation: Codon optimized for Saccharomyces cerevisiae
  Promoter: T7- CMV/CAG
  Tag / fusion protein: His and eGFP (N terminal on insert)
  Cloning method: Gateway Cloning
  Sequencing primers: 5′ NA
Terms and licenses: Academic/Nonprofit Terms; Industry Terms: Not Available to Industry
How to cite: pmCellFree_KA1_SARS-COV-2 _NSP1 was a gift from Kirill Alexandrov (Addgene plasmid # 169376 ; http://n2t.net/addgene:169376 ; RRID:Addgene_169376)
