[The description below was written by a language model from this plasmid's Addgene catalogue record and pLannotate feature annotations shown in this document.]
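Description:
pmCellFree_KA1_SARS-COV-2_NSP1 is an ampicillin-selected, high-copy plasmid (ColE1/pUC-type origin, β-lactamase marker) built on the pmCellFree_KA1 backbone and intended for producing SARS-CoV-2 non-structural protein 1 either in cell-free translation systems or in mammalian cells. The NSP1 coding sequence, codon optimized for Saccharomyces cerevisiae, was introduced by Gateway cloning and sits between attB1 and attB2 sites. The automated annotation matches it to a fragment of the SARS-CoV-2 replicase polyprotein 1a, consistent with NSP1 lying at that polyprotein's N-terminus. The accompanying text about nsp10 is a generic database description, not a property of this insert.

Expression is driven by stacked promoters. A CAG-type unit (CMV enhancer, chicken β-actin promoter and chimeric β-actin/β-globin intron fragments) supports transcription in mammalian cells, and a downstream T7 promoter allows transcription by T7 RNA polymerase for in vitro or coupled cell-free reactions. EGFP lies directly upstream of attB1, giving an N-terminal fluorescent fusion useful for monitoring yield, solubility or localisation. The catalogue lists a His tag as N-terminal as well, but the only His-tag feature annotated lies downstream of attB2, so its position relative to the insert and whether it is translated cannot be settled from the record. The cassette ends with a rabbit β-globin poly(A) signal and a T7 terminator, serving the two transcription modes.

The backbone also carries baculovirus recombination regions (lef2/ORF603 and ORF1629) flanking the expression unit and a loxP site. These elements could in principle permit transfer into a baculovirus genome or Cre-mediated fusion, although the record does not state such a use. The sequence is a partial NGS result, so some elements may be unannotated.
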