Features (pLannotate 1.2.2; 22 found; start..end, strand, type, name):
    122..257     +  intron         hybrid intron (fragment): hybrid between chicken β-actin (CBA) and minute virus of mice (MMV) introns (Gray et al., 2011)
    346..476     +  intron         chimeric intron (fragment): chimera between introns from chicken β-actin and rabbit β-globin
    542..560     +  promoter       T7 promoter: promoter for bacteriophage T7 RNA polymerase
    734..1444    +  CDS            EGFP: EGFP is a basic (constitutively fluorescent) green fluorescent protein published in 1996, derived from Aequorea victoria. It is reported to be a rapidly-maturing weak dimer with moderate acid sensitivity.
   1469..1493    +  protein_bind   attB1: mutant version of attB; recombination site for the Gateway® BP reaction BP Clonase™
   1496..2035    +  CDS            R1A_SARS2 (fragment) (sequence partly withheld): Experimental evidence at protein level: Swiss-Prot protein existence level 1. [Non-structural protein 10]: Plays a pivotal role in viral transcription by stimulating both nsp14 3'-5' exoribonuclease and nsp16 2'-O-methyltransferase activities. Therefore plays an essential role in viral mRNAs cap methylation. From Severe acute respiratory syndrome coronavirus 2 (2019-nCoV) (SARS-CoV-2).
   2039..2063    -  protein_bind   attB2: mutant version of attB; recombination site for the Gateway® BP reaction BP Clonase™
   2098..2115    +  CDS            7xHis (fragment): 6xHis affinity tag
   2127..2195    +  CDS            HBB (fragment): HBB_PONPY - Experimental evidence at transcript level: Swiss-Prot protein existence level 2. Involved in oxygen transport from the lung to the various peripheral tissues. From Pongo pygmaeus (Bornean orangutan).
   2270..2325    +  polyA_signal   β-globin poly(A) signal: rabbit β-globin polyadenylation signal (Gil and Proudfoot, 1987)
   2413..2460    +  terminator     T7 terminator: transcription terminator for bacteriophage T7 RNA polymerase
   2473..3178    +  misc_recomb    baculovirus recombination region (ORF1629): contains part of ORF1629
   3187..3220    +  protein_bind   loxP: Cre-mediated recombination occurs in the 8-bp core sequence (GCATACAT). Cre recombinase
   3388..3975    -  rep_origin     ori: high-copy-number ColE1/pMB1/pBR322/pUC origin of replication
   3988..4848    -  CDS            AmpR: β-lactamase; bla; confers resistance to ampicillin, carbenicillin, and related antibiotics
   4849..4900    -  promoter       AmpR promoter (fragment): bla
   4914..4949    +  CDS            lef2 (fragment): baculovirus late expression factor 2
   5091..5918    +  misc_recomb    baculovirus recombination region (lef2/ORF603): contains ORF603 and part of lef2
   5930..5988    +  misc_recomb    baculovirus recombination region (ORF603) (fragment): contains ORF603 and part of lef2
   6050..6353    +  enhancer       CMV enhancer: human cytomegalovirus immediate early enhancer
   6359..8       +  promoter       chicken β-actin promoter (fragment) (across the origin): No description available
   6466..121     +  promoter       chicken β-actin promoter (fragment) (across the origin): No description available
>Addgene plasmid #169376 | pmCellFree_KA1_SARS-COV-2 _NSP1 | addgene full sequence | sequence record 335277 | Addgene Partial NGS Result
GGGCGGGGCGAGGCGGAGAGGTGCGGCGGCAGCCAATCAGAGCGGCGCGCTCCGAAAGTTTCCTTTTATG
GCGAGGCGGCGGCGGCGGCGGCCCTATAAAAAGCGAAGCGCGCGGCGGGCGGGAGTCGCTGCGCGCTGCC
TTCGCCCCGTGCCCCGCTCCGCCGCCGCCTCGCGCCGCCCGCCCCGGCTCTGACTGACCGCGTTACTCCC
ACAGGTGAGCGGGCGGGACGGCCCTTCTCCTTCGGGCTGTAATTAGCGCTTGGTTTAATGACGGCTTGTT
TCTTTTCTGTGGCTGCGTGAAAGCCTTGAGGGGCTCCGGGAGGGCCCTTTGTGCGGGGGGAGCGGCTCGG
GGCTGTCCGCGGGGGGACGGCTGCCTTCGGGGGGGACGGGGCAGGGCGGGGTTCGGCTTCTGGCGTGTGA
CCGGCGGCTCTAGAGCCTCTGCTAACCATGTTCATGCCTTCTTCTTTTTCCTACAGCTCCTGGGCAACGT
GCTGGTTATTGTGCTGTCTCATCATTTTGGCAAAGAATTGGATCGGACGTCTAATACGACTCACTATAGG
GACATCTTAAGTTTATTTTATTTTATTTTATTTTATTTTATTTTATTTTATTTTATTTTATTTTATTTTA
TTTAACCATGACAGTAATGTATAAAGTCTGTAAAGACATTAAACACGTAAGTGAAACCATGGGCACCTCT
GGTCACCACCATCACCACCATCACCACGGCACAAGCAAGGGCGAGGAGCTGTTCACCGGGGTGGTGCCCA
TCCTGGTCGAGTTGGACGGCGACGTAAACGGCCACAAGTTCAGCGTGTCCGGCGAGGGCGAGGGCGATGC
CACCTACGGCAAGCTGACCCTGAAGTTCATCTGCACCACCGGCAAGCTGCCCGTGCCCTGGCCCACCCTC
GTGACCACCCTGACCTACGGCGTGCAGTGCTTCAGCCGCTACCCCGACCACATGAAGCAGCACGACTTCT
TCAAGTCCGCCATGCCCGAAGGCTACGTCCAGGAGCGCACCATCTTCTTCAAGGACGACGGCAACTACAA
GACCCGCGCCGAGGTGAAGTTCGAGGGCGACACCCTGGTGAACCGCATCGAGCTGAAGGGCATCGACTTC
AAGGAGGACGGCAACATCCTGGGGCACAAGCTGGAGTACAACTACAACAGCCACAACGTCTATATCATGG
CCGACAAGCAGAAGAACGGCATCAAGGTGAACTTCAAGATCCGCCACAACATCGAGGACGGCAGCGTGCA
GCTCGCCGACCACTACCAGCAGAACACCCCCATCGGCGACGGCCCCGTGCTGCTGCCCGACAACCACTAC
CTGAGCACCCAGTCCGCCCTGAGCAAAGACCCCAACGAGAAGCGCGATCACATGGTCCTGCTGGAGTTCG
TGACCGCCGCCGGGATCACTCTCGGCATGGACGAGCTATACAAGCTGGAGGTGCTCTTCCAGGGTCCGAC
AAGTTTGTACAAAAAAGCAGGCTTAATGGAATCTTTAGTTCCAGGTTTTAAT
[348 nt withheld, positions 1523-1870]
AATGGTAATAAGGGTGCTGGTGGTCATTCTTACGGTGCAGATTTGAAATCATTTGATTTGGGTGACGAAT
TAGGTACTGATCCATACGAAGATTTCCAAGAAAACTGGAACACTAAGCATTCTTCAGGTGTTACAAGAGA
ATTGATGAGAGAATTAAATGGTGGTTAAACCCAGCTTTCTTGTACAAAGTGGTGTAAGCGGCCGCCAGCT
TTCTAGACCAGTTTAAACATCACCATCACCATCACTAAGTGATTAACCTCAGGTGCAGGCTGCCTATCAG
AAGGTGGTGGCTGGTGTGGCCAATGCCCTGGCTCACAAATACCACTGAGATCGATCTTTTTCCCTCTGCC
AAAAATTATGGGGACATCATGAAGCCCCTTGAGCATCTGACTTCTGGCTAATAAAGGAAATTTATTTTCA
TTGCAATAGTGTGTTGGAATTTTTTGTGTCTCTCACTCGGAAGGACATATGGGAGGGCAAATCATTTAAA
ACATCAGAATGAGTATTTGGTTTAGAGTTTGGCAACATATGCCCATATGTAACTAGCATAACCCCTTGGG
GCCTCTAAACGGGTCTTGAGGGGTTTTTTGCTGAAAGCATGCGGAGGAAATTCTCCTTGAAGTTTCCCTG
GTGTTCAAAGTAAAGGAGTTTGCACCAGACGCACCTCTGTTCACTGGTCCGGCGTATTAAAACACGATAC
ATTGTTATTAGTACATTTATTAAGCGCTAGATTCTGTGCGTTGTTGATTTACAGACAATTGTTGTACGTA
TTTTAATAATTCATTAAATTTATAATCTTTAGGGTGGTATGTTAGAGCGAAAATCAAATGATTTTCAGCG
TCTTTATATCTGAATTTAAATATTAAATCCTCAATAGATTTGTAAAATAGGTTTCGATTAGTTTCAAACA
AGGGTTGTTTTTCCGAACCGATGGCTGGACTATCTAATGGATTTTCGCTCAACGCCACAAAACTTGCCAA
ATCTTGTAGCAGCAATCTAGCTTTGTCGATATTCGTTTGTGTTTTGTTTTGTAATAAAGGTTCGACGTCG
TTCAAAATATTATGCGCTTTTGTATTTCTTTCATCACTGTCGTTAGTGTACAATTGACTCGACGTAAACA
CGTTAAATAGAGCTTGGACATATTTAACATCGGGCGTGTTAGCTTTATTAGGCCGATTATCGTCGTCGTC
CCAACCCTCGTCGTTAGAAGTTGCTTCCGAAGACGATTTTGCCATAGCCACACGACGCCTATTAATTGTG
TCGGCTAACACGTCCGCGATCAAATTTGTAGTTGAGCTTTTTGGAATTGCGATCGCATAACTTCGTATAG
CATACATTATACGAAGTTATAAGCTCGGAACGCTGCGCTCGGTCGTTCGGCTGCGGCGAGCGGTATCAGC
TCACTCAAAGGCGGTAATACGGTTATCCACAGAATCAGGGGATAACGCAGGAAAGAACATGTGAGCAAAA
GGCCAGCAAAAGGCCAGGAACCGTAAAAAGGCCGCGTTGCTGGCGTTTTTCCATAGGCTCCGCCCCCTGA
CGAGCATCACAAAAATCGACGCTCAAGTCAGAGGTGGCGAAACCCGACAGGACTATAAAGATACCAGGCG
TTTCCCCCTGGAAGCTCCCTCGTGCGCTCTCCTGTTCCGACCCTGCCGCTTACCGGATACCTGTCCGCCT
TTCTCCCTTCGGGAAGCGTGGCGCTTTCTCATAGCTCACGCTGTAGGTATCTCAGTTCGGTGTAGGTCGT
TCGCTCCAAGCTGGGCTGTGTGCACGAACCCCCCGTTCAGCCCGACCGCTGCGCCTTATCCGGTAACTAT
CGTCTTGAGTCCAACCCGGTAAGACACGACTTATCGCCACTGGCAGCAGCCACTGGTAACAGGATTAGCA
GAGCGAGGTATGTAGGCGGTGCTACAGAGTTCTTGAAGTGGTGGCCTAACTACGGCTACACTAGAAGAAC
AGTATTTGGTATCTGCGCTCTGCTGAAGCCAGTTACCTTCGGAAAAAGAGTTGGTAGCTCTTGATCCGGC
AAACAAACCACCGCTGGTAGCGGTGGTTTTTTTGTTTGCAAGCAGCAGATTACGCGCAGAAAAAAAGGAT
CTCAAGAAGATCCTTTGTTACCAATGCTTAATCAGTGAGGCACCTATCTCAGCGATCTGTCTATTTCGTT
CATCCATAGTTGCCTGACTCCCCGTCGTGTAGATAACTACGATACGGGAGGGCTTACCATCTGGCCCCAG
TGCTGCAATGATACCGCGAGACCCACGCTCACCGGCTCCAGATTTATCAGCAATAAACCAGCCAGCCGGA
AGGGCCGAGCGCAGAAGTGGTCCTGCAACTTTATCCGCCTCCATCCAGTCTATTAATTGTTGCCGGGAAG
CTAGAGTAAGTAGTTCGCCAGTTAATAGTTTGCGCAACGTTGTTGCCATTGCTACAGGCATCGTGGTGTC
ACGCTCGTCGTTTGGTATGGCTTCATTCAGCTCCGGTTCCCAACGATCAAGGCGAGTTACATGATCCCCC
ATGTTGTGCAAAAAAGCGGTTAGCTCCTTCGGTCCTCCGATCGTTGTCAGAAGTAAGTTGGCCGCAGTGT
TATCACTCATGGTTATGGCAGCACTGCATAATTCTCTTACTGTCATGCCATCCGTAAGATGCTTTTCTGT
GACTGGTGAGTACTCAACCAAGTCATTCTGAGAATAGTGTATGCGGCGACCGAGTTGCTCTTGCCCGGCG
TCAATACGGGATAATACCGCGCCACATAGCAGAACTTTAAAAGTGCTCATCATTGGAAAACGTTCTTCGG
GGCGAAAACTCTCAAGGATCTTACCGCTGTTGAGATCCAGTTCGATGTAACCCACTCGTGCACCCAACTG
ATCTTCAGCATCTTTTACTTTCACCAGCGTTTCTGGGTGAGCAAAAACAGGAAGGCAAAATGCCGCAAAA
AAGGGAATAAGGGCGACACGGAAATGTTGAATACTCATACTCTTCCTTTTTCAATATTATTGAAGCATTT
ATCAGGGTTATTGTCTCATGTCCGCGCGTTTCCTGCATCTTTTAATCAAATCCCAAGATGTGTATAAACG
CGCCGGTATGTACAGGAAGAGGTTTATACTAAACTGTTACATTGCAAACGTGGTTTCGTGTGCCAAGTGT
GAAAACCGATGTTTAATCAAGGCTCTGACGCATTTCTACAACCACGACTCCAAGTGTGTGGGTGAAGTCA
TGCATCTTTTAATCAAATCCCAAGATGTGTATAAACCACCAAACTGCCAAAAAATGAAAACTGTCGACAA
GCTCTGTCCGTTTGCTGGCAACTGCAAGGGTCTCAATCCTATTTGTAATTATTGAATAATAAAACAATTA
TAAATGTCAAATTTGTTTTTTATTAACGATACAAACCAAACGCAACAAGAACATTTGTAGTATTATCTAT
AATTGAAAACGCGTAGTTATAATCGCTGAGGTAATATTTAAAATCATTTTCAAATGATTCACAGTTAATT
TGCGACAATATAATTTTATTTTCACATAAACTAGACGCCTTGTCGTCTTCTTCTTCGTATTCCTTCTCTT
TTTCATTTTTCTCTTCATAAAAATTAACATAGTTATTATCGTATCCATATATGTATCTATCGTATAGAGT
AAATTTTTTGTTGTCATAAATATATATGTCTTTTTTAATGGGGTGTATAGTACCGCTGCGCATAGTTTTT
CTGTAATTTACAACAGTGCTATTTTCTGGTAGTTCTTCGGAGTGTGTTGCTTTAATTATTAAATTTATAT
AATCAATGAATTTGGGATCGTCGGTTTTGTACAATATGTTGCCGGCATAGTACGCAGCTTCTTCTAGTTC
AATTACACCATTTTTTAGCAGCACCGGATTAACATAACTTTCCAAAATGTTGTACGAACCGTTAAACAAA
AACAGTTCACCTCCCTTTTCTATACTATTGTCTGCGAGCAGTTGTTTGTTGTTAAAAATAACAGCCATTG
TAATGAGACGCACAAACTAATATCACAAACTGGAAATGTCTATCAATATATAGTTGCTGATGGCCGGCCG
TAATGAGACGCACAAACTAATATCACAAACTGGAAATGTCTATCAATATATAGTTGCTCTAGTTATTAAT
AGTAATCAATTACGGGGTCATTAGTTCATAGCCCATATATGGAGTTCCGCGTTACATAACTTACGGTAAA
TGGCCCGCCTGGCTGACCGCCCAACGACCCCCGCCCATTGACGTCAATAATGACGTATGTTCCCATAGTA
ACGCCAATAGGGACTTTCCATTGACGTCAATGGGTGGAGTATTTACGGTAAACTGCCCACTTGGCAGTAC
ATCAAGTGTATCATATGCCAAGTACGCCCCCTATTGACGTCAATGACGGTAAATGGCCCGCCTGGCATTA
TGCCCAGTACATGACCTTATGGGACTTTCCTACTTGGCAGTACATCTACGTATTAGTCATCGCTATTACC
ATGCATGGTCGAGGTGAGCCCCACGTTCTGCTTCACTCTCCCCATCTCCCCCCCCTCCCCACCCCCAATT
TTGTATTTATTTATTTTTTAATTATTTTGTGCAGCGATGGGGGCGGGGGGG
